Addgene plasmid #23598: pDONR223-C9orf98
Depositing lab: William Hahn & David Root. Depositing organization: Dana-Farber Cancer Institute. Publication: COT drives resistance to RAF inhibition through MAP kinase pathway reactivation. Johannessen CM, Boehm JS, Kim SY, Thomas SR, Wardwell L, Johnson LA, Emery CM, Stransky N, Cogdill AP, Barretina J, Caponigro G, Hieronymus H, Murray RR, Salehi-Ashtiani K, Hill DE, Vidal M, Zhao JJ, Yang X, Alkan O, Kim S, Harris JL, Wilson CJ, Myer VE, Finan PM, Root DE, Roberts TM, Golub T, Flaherty KT, Dummer R, Weber BL, Sellers WR, Schlegel R, Wargo JA, Hahn WC, Garraway LA. Nature. 2010 Dec 16;468(7326):968-72. doi: 10.1038/nature09627 PubMed 21107320.
Backbone
  Vector backbone: pDONR223
  Backbone manufacturer: Invitrogen
  Backbone size w/o insert (bp): 5005
  Vector type: Gateway Donor vector
Growth in bacteria
  Bacterial resistance: Spectinomycin, 50 μg/mL
  Growth temperature: 37°C
  Growth strain: DH5alpha
  Copy number: High Copy
Gene/Insert
  Gene/Insert name: C9orf98 (alt names: chromosome 9 open reading frame 98;C9orf98; DDX31)
  Species: H. sapiens (human)
  Insert size (bp): 1440
  Entrez Gene: AK8 (a.k.a. DDX31, C9orf98, FLJ32704, FLJ36014, RP11-143F18.1)
  Cloning method: Gateway Cloning
  Sequencing primers: 5′ M13pUC-fwd; 3′ M13rev
Terms and licenses: Academic/Nonprofit Terms; Industry Terms: Not Available to Industry
Depositor comments: The ORF has no Stop codon. This design enables easy recombination into a destination vector to add an epitope tag of choice and Stop codon to the ORF. Do NOT use this plasmid directly for transfections. A set of 4 custom lentiviral vectors is available ( pLX301 (http://www.addgene.org/25895/) , pLX302 (http://www.addgene.org/25896/) , pLX303 (http://www.addgene.org/25897/) , pLX304 (http://www.addgene.org/25890/) ) to be used to express these ORFs in mammalian cells. These plasmids are not included in the kit and must be ordered separately.
How to cite: pDONR223-C9orf98 was a gift from William Hahn & David Root (Addgene plasmid # 23598 ; http://n2t.net/addgene:23598 ; RRID:Addgene_23598)
