[The description below was written by a language model from this plasmid's Addgene catalogue record.]
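Description:
pDONR223-C9orf98 is a Gateway entry clone built on the Invitrogen pDONR223 donor backbone (about 5 kb without insert), carrying a roughly 1.4 kb human open reading frame recorded as C9orf98, which the Entrez annotation maps to the gene AK8 (adenylate kinase 8). The plasmid is maintained at high copy in standard E. coli cloning strains under spectinomycin selection. The ORF was introduced by Gateway recombination, so it should sit between att recombination sites that allow it to be moved in a single recombination reaction into any compatible destination vector. M13 forward and reverse priming sites on either side of the insert are listed for sequence verification. No feature table is provided, so the precise att sites, origin and other backbone elements are not itemised in the record.

The ORF is supplied without a stop codon. This "open" format lets the coding sequence read through into a C-terminal epitope tag and stop codon contributed by the destination vector. The donor plasmid is not described as carrying a mammalian promoter, and the depositors state that it should not be transfected directly. It serves only as a shuttle and storage form for the ORF. A companion set of lentiviral Gateway destination vectors (the pLX301–pLX304 series) is suggested for expression in mammalian cells and is supplied separately. The clone is part of a kit of ORF clones, and the associated publication concerns resistance to RAF inhibition through reactivation of the MAP kinase pathway, consistent with use in gain-of-function expression studies.
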