>Addgene plasmid #23598 | pDONR223-C9orf98 | depositor partial sequence | sequence record 10727 | Author sequence
ATGGACGCCACTATCGCCCCGCACCGTATCCCCCCCGAGATGCCCCAGTACGGGGAGGAGAACCACATCT
TCGAGTTGATGCAGAACATGCTGGAGCAACTCCTGATCCACCAGCCCGAAGATCCCATCCCCTTCATGAT
CCAGCACTTGCATAGAGACAACGACAATGTGCCCAGGATTGTAATATTAGGTCCACCCGCCTCAGGGAAA
ACAACAATAGCAATGTGGCTCTGCAAACATCTGAACAGCAGTCTCCTCACCCTGGAGAACCTGATCTTAA
ATGAGTTTTCCTATACGGCCACCGAAGCCAGAAGGCTTTATCTGCAAAGGAAGACAGTTCCCAGCGCGCT
GCTCGTCCAGCTGATTCAGGAACGCCTGGCTGAAGAGGATTGCATCAAGCAGGGCTGGATTCTGGATGGC
ATCCCTGAGACGCGTGAGCAGGCTCTGAGGATCCAGACCCTGGGGATCACACCCAGACACGTCATTGTGC
TGAGTGCTCCAGACACGGTCCTGATCGAGAGAAACTTGGGGAAGAGAATCGACCCTCAAACTGGAGAGAT
TTATCACACCACCTTTGACTGGCCACCCGAATCTGAAATCCAGAACCGTCTCATGGTGCCAGAGGACATC
TCAGAGCTGGAGACGGCTCAGAAACTGCTGGAGTATCATAGGAACATCGTCAGGGTCATTCCCTCCTACC
CCAAAATCCTCAAAGTCATCAGTGCTGACCAGCCATGTGTGGACGTCTTCTACCAGGCTCTGACCTATGT
CCAAAGCAACCATCGTACTAATGCCCCGTTCACCCCGAGGGTGCTGCTGCTCGGGCCTGTGGGCAGTGGG
AAAAGTCTGCAGGCCGCCCTCCTGGCCCAGAAATACAGGCTTGTCAATGTCTGCTGTGGGCAACTGCTGA
AAGAGGCTGTGGCAGATAGGACCACGTTTGGCGAGCTCATCCAGCCCTTCTTTGAAAAGGAGATGGCAGT
TCCTGACAGCCTCCTCATGAAGGTGCTGAGCCAGCGCCTGGACCAGCAGGACTGCATCCAGAAAGGCTGG
GTGCTACACGGCGTCCCGCGGGACCTCGACCAGGCACACCTGCTGAACCGCCTGGGCTACAATCCCAACA
GGGTGTTTTTCCTGAATGTGCCATTTGATTCCATCATGGAGCGGCTGACTCTGAGAAGAATTGATCCAGT
CACTGGGGAAAGGTACCACCTCATGTACAAGCCACCTCCCACCATGGAGATCCAGGCTCGCCTCCTGCAG
AACCCAAAGGATGCTGAAGAGCAGGTCAAGCTGAAAATGGACCTGTTCTACAGGAACTCAGCTGACTTGG
AGCAGTTGTATGGGTCGGCCATCACCCTCAATGGGGACCAGGACCCATACACAGTCTTCGAATACATCGA
GAGTGGGATCATTAATCCCCTGCCCAAGAAAATCCCCTGA
