>Addgene plasmid #23598 | pDONR223-C9orf98 | addgene partial sequence | sequence record 29400 | 23598 with M13pUC-fwd
AGCTCGGGCCCAATAATGATTTTATTTTGACTGATAGTGACCTGTTCGTTGCAACAAATTGATGAGCAAT
GCTTTTTTATAATGCCAACTTTGTACAAAAAAGTTGGCATGGACGCCACTATCGCCCCGCACCGTATCCC
CCCCGAGATGCCCCAGTACGGGGAGGAGAACCACATCTTCGAGTTGATGCAGAACATGCTGGAGCAACTC
CTGATCCACCAGCCCGAAGATCCCATCCCCTTCATGATCCAGCACTTGCATAGAGACAACGACAATGTGC
CCAGGATTGTAATATTAGGTCCACCCGCCTCAGGGAAAACAACAATAGCAATGTGGCTCTGCAAACATCT
GAACAGCAGTCTCCTCACCCTGGAGAACCTGATCTTAAATGAGTTTTCCTATACGGCCACCGAAGCCAGA
AGGCTTTATCTGCAAAGGAAGACAGTTCCCAGCGCGCTGCTCGTCCAGCTGATTCAGGAACGCCTGGCTG
AAGAGGATTGCATCAAGCAGGGCTGGATTCTGGATGGCATCCCTGAGACGCGTGAGCAGGCTCTGAGGAT
CCAGACCCTGGGGATCACACCCAGACACGTCATTGTGCTGAGTGCTCCAGACACGGTCCTGATCGAGAGA
AACTTGGGGAAGAGAATCGACCCTCAAACTGGAGAGATTTATCACACCACCTTTGACTGGCCACCCGAAT
CTGAAATCC
